Addgene plasmid #146962: pETM-60-NcQDE2_506-938-D603K_M
Purpose: Bacterial Expression of NcQde-2_506-938-D603K
Depositing lab: Elisa Izaurralde. Depositing organization: Max Planck Institute for Developmental Biology. Publication: Crystal structure of the MID-PIWI lobe of a eukaryotic Argonaute protein. Boland A, Huntzinger E, Schmidt S, Izaurralde E, Weichenrieder O. Proc Natl Acad Sci U S A. 2011 Jun 28;108(26):10466-71. doi: 10.1073/pnas.1103946108. Epub 2011 Jun 6. PubMed 21646546.
Backbone
  Vector backbone: Unknown
  Vector type: Bacterial Expression
Growth in bacteria
  Bacterial resistance: Kanamycin, 50 μg/mL
  Growth temperature: 37°C
  Growth strain: DH5alpha
  Copy number: Low Copy
Gene/Insert
  Gene/Insert name: NcQde-2_506-938-D603K
  Species: Neurospora crassa
  Cloning method: Unknown
Terms and licenses: Academic/Nonprofit Terms; Industry Terms: Not Available to Industry
Depositor comments: Sequence given by UniProt.: Q9P8T1 Plasmids from this collection were made available to the research community and donated after the lab closed. Please note that the sequence provided by the depositing laboratory may be theoretical/predicted or based on Sanger sequencing results. There may be discrepancies between sequencing results obtained by Addgene and the depositor sequence. If an Addgene verified sequence is not available, please contact before placing your order to request that our lab fully sequence the plasmid.
How to cite: pETM-60-NcQDE2_506-938-D603K_M was a gift from Elisa Izaurralde (Addgene plasmid # 146962 ; http://n2t.net/addgene:146962 ; RRID:Addgene_146962)
