[The description below was written by a language model from this plasmid's Addgene catalogue record and pLannotate feature annotations shown in this document.]
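Description:
pETM-60-NcQDE2_506-938-D603K_M is an 8.1 kb bacterial expression plasmid for producing a fragment of the Neurospora crassa Argonaute protein QDE-2 (residues 506–938, carrying a D603K substitution) in E. coli. The catalogue lists the backbone as unknown, but the name and feature map point to a pET-type, pETM-60 layout. It has a ColE1/pBR322-family origin accompanied by the bom site and the rop gene, consistent with the recorded low copy number. An f1 origin is also present, and selection is by a kanamycin resistance gene (aph(3')-Ia). Short tetracycline-resistance fragments and a predicted E. coli ORF appear to be leftover pBR322-derived backbone sequence rather than functional elements.

Expression is driven by a T7 promoter followed by a lac operator and the T7 gene 10 ribosome binding site. A plasmid-borne lacI gene supplies repressor, so transcription is IPTG-inducible in hosts that provide T7 RNA polymerase. The open reading frame begins with NusA, a highly soluble E. coli protein used as a solubility-enhancing fusion partner. A His affinity tag follows, then a short match to a TEV-cleavage composite tag, which suggests a protease site for removing the fusion partner. The QDE-2 insert is not annotated by the feature caller, but it presumably occupies the unannotated gap of roughly 1.3 kb downstream of these tags. A second His-tag sequence lies after this gap and before the T7 terminator, though the record does not show whether it is in frame with the insert.

The associated publication describes the crystal structure of the MID-PIWI lobe of a eukaryotic Argonaute. This construct therefore fits recombinant production and purification of a point-mutant version of that fragment for structural or biochemical work. The depositor's sequence may be theoretical rather than fully verified.
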