Features (pLannotate 1.2.2; 21 found; start..end, strand, type, name):
     12..467     +  rep_origin     f1 ori (sequence partly withheld): f1 bacteriophage origin of replication; arrow indicates direction of (+) strand synthesis
    494..551     +  promoter       AmpR promoter (fragment): bla
    560..1375    -  CDS            KanR: aminoglycoside phosphotransferase; aph(3')-Ia; confers resistance to kanamycin in bacteria or G418 (Geneticin®) in eukaryotes
   1497..2085    +  rep_origin     ori: high-copy-number ColE1/pMB1/pBR322/pUC origin of replication
   2271..2413    -  misc_feature   bom: basis of mobility region from pBR322
   2515..2706    -  CDS            rop: Rop protein, which maintains plasmids at low copy number; rop
   2723..3103    +  CDS            YPB1_ECOLX: Protein predicted: Swiss-Prot protein existence level 4. From Escherichia coli.
   3175..3466    -  CDS            TcR (fragment): tetracycline efflux protein; tet; confers resistance to tetracycline
   3481..3502    -  protein_bind   CAP binding site: CAP binding activates transcription in the presence of cAMP. E. coli catabolite activator protein
   3515..4597    -  CDS            lacI: lac repressor; lacI; The lac repressor binds to the lac operator to inhibit transcription in E. coli. This inhibition can be relieved by adding lactose or isopropyl-β-D-thiogalactopyranoside (IPTG).
   4598..4675    -  promoter       lacI promoter: lacI
   4683..4962    -  CDS            TcR (fragment): tetracycline efflux protein; tet; confers resistance to tetracycline
   4984..5002    +  promoter       T7 promoter: promoter for bacteriophage T7 RNA polymerase
   5003..5027    +  protein_bind   lac operator: The lac repressor binds to the lac operator to inhibit transcription in E. coli. This inhibition can be relieved by adding lactose or isopropyl-β-D-thiogalactopyranoside (IPTG). lac repressor encoded by lacI
   5042..5064    +  RBS            RBS: efficient ribosome binding site from bacteriophage T7 gene 10 (Olins and Rangwala, 1989)
   5074..6552    +  CDS            NusA: transcription elongation protein (N utilization substance protein A); nusA; highly soluble in E. coli
   6568..6585    +  CDS            7xHis (fragment): 6xHis affinity tag
   6592..6614    +  CDS            capTEV™ (fragment): composite tag for in vivo biotinylation, TEV protease cleavage, and 6xHis tagging
   7942..7959    +  CDS            9xHis (fragment): 9xHis affinity tag
   7969..8018    +  CDS            SET1 (fragment): solubility-enhancement tag derived from T7 phage gene 10B
   8026..8073    +  terminator     T7 terminator: transcription terminator for bacteriophage T7 RNA polymerase
>Addgene plasmid #146962 | pETM-60-NcQDE2_506-938-D603K_M | depositor full sequence | sequence record 289409 | Full Sequence
TGGCGAATGGG
[124 nt withheld, positions 12-135]
C
[91 nt withheld, positions 137-227]
A
[49 nt withheld, positions 229-277]
CCTTTGACGTTGGAGTCCACGTTCTTT
[37 nt withheld, positions 305-341]
ACCCTATCTCGGTCTATTCTTTTGATTTATAAGGGATTTTGCCGATTTCGGCCTATTGGTTAAAAAATGA
GCTGATTTAACAAAAATTTAACGCGAATTTTAACAAAATATTAACGTTTACAATTTCAGGTGGCACTTTT
CGGGGAAATGTGCGCGGAACCCCTATTTGTTTATTTTTCTAAATACATTCAAATATGTATCCGCTCATGA
ATTAATTCTTAGAAAAACTCATCGAGCATCAAATGAAACTGCAATTTATTCATATCAGGATTATCAATAC
CATATTTTTGAAAAAGCCGTTTCTGTAATGAAGGAGAAAACTCACCGAGGCAGTTCCATAGGATGGCAAG
ATCCTGGTATCGGTCTGCGATTCCGACTCGTCCAACATCAATACAACCTATTAATTTCCCCTCGTCAAAA
ATAAGGTTATCAAGTGAGAAATCACCATGAGTGACGACTGAATCCGGTGAGAATGGCAAAAGTTTATGCA
TTTCTTTCCAGACTTGTTCAACAGGCCAGCCATTACGCTCGTCATCAAAATCACTCGCATCAACCAAACC
GTTATTCATTCGTGATTGCGCCTGAGCGAGACGAAATACGCGATCGCTGTTAAAAGGACAATTACAAACA
GGAATCGAATGCAACCGGCGCAGGAACACTGCCAGCGCATCAACAATATTTTCACCTGAATCAGGATATT
CTTCTAATACCTGGAATGCTGTTTTCCCGGGGATCGCAGTGGTGAGTAACCATGCATCATCAGGAGTACG
GATAAAATGCTTGATGGTCGGAAGAGGCATAAATTCCGTCAGCCAGTTTAGTCTGACCATCTCATCTGTA
ACATCATTGGCAACGCTACCTTTGCCATGTTTCAGAAACAACTCTGGCGCATCGGGCTTCCCATACAATC
GATAGATTGTCGCACCTGATTGCCCGACATTATCGCGAGCCCATTTATACCCATATAAATCAGCATCCAT
GTTGGAATTTAATCGCGGCCTAGAGCAAGACGTTTCCCGTTGAATATGGCTCATAACACCCCTTGTATTA
CTGTTTATGTAAGCAGACAGTTTTATTGTTCATGACCAAAATCCCTTAACGTGAGTTTTCGTTCCACTGA
GCGTCAGACCCCGTAGAAAAGATCAAAGGATCTTCTTGAGATCCTTTTTTTCTGCGCGTAATCTGCTGCT
TGCAAACAAAAAAACCACCGCTACCAGCGGTGGTTTGTTTGCCGGATCAAGAGCTACCAACTCTTTTTCC
GAAGGTAACTGGCTTCAGCAGAGCGCAGATACCAAATACTGTCCTTCTAGTGTAGCCGTAGTTAGGCCAC
CACTTCAAGAACTCTGTAGCACCGCCTACATACCTCGCTCTGCTAATCCTGTTACCAGTGGCTGCTGCCA
GTGGCGATAAGTCGTGTCTTACCGGGTTGGACTCAAGACGATAGTTACCGGATAAGGCGCAGCGGTCGGG
CTGAACGGGGGGTTCGTGCACACAGCCCAGCTTGGAGCGAACGACCTACACCGAACTGAGATACCTACAG
CGTGAGCTATGAGAAAGCGCCACGCTTCCCGAAGGGAGAAAGGCGGACAGGTATCCGGTAAGCGGCAGGG
TCGGAACAGGAGAGCGCACGAGGGAGCTTCCAGGGGGAAACGCCTGGTATCTTTATAGTCCTGTCGGGTT
TCGCCACCTCTGACTTGAGCGTCGATTTTTGTGATGCTCGTCAGGGGGGCGGAGCCTATGGAAAAACGCC
AGCAACGCGGCCTTTTTACGGTTCCTGGCCTTTTGCTGGCCTTTTGCTCACATGTTCTTTCCTGCGTTAT
CCCCTGATTCTGTGGATAACCGTATTACCGCCTTTGAGTGAGCTGATACCGCTCGCCGCAGCCGAACGAC
CGAGCGCAGCGAGTCAGTGAGCGAGGAAGCGGAAGAGCGCCTGATGCGGTATTTTCTCCTTACGCATCTG
TGCGGTATTTCACACCGCATATATGGTGCACTCTCAGTACAATCTGCTCTGATGCCGCATAGTTAAGCCA
GTATACACTCCGCTATCGCTACGTGACTGGGTCATGGCTGCGCCCCGACACCCGCCAACACCCGCTGACG
CGCCCTGACGGGCTTGTCTGCTCCCGGCATCCGCTTACAGACAAGCTGTGACCGTCTCCGGGAGCTGCAT
GTGTCAGAGGTTTTCACCGTCATCACCGAAACGCGCGAGGCAGCTGCGGTAAAGCTCATCAGCGTGGTCG
TGAAGCGATTCACAGATGTCTGCCTGTTCATCCGCGTCCAGCTCGTTGAGTTTCTCCAGAAGCGTTAATG
TCTGGCTTCTGATAAAGCGGGCCATGTTAAGGGCGGTTTTTTCCTGTTTGGTCACTGATGCCTCCGTGTA
AGGGGGATTTCTGTTCATGGGGGTAATGATACCGATGAAACGAGAGAGGATGCTCACGATACGGGTTACT
GATGATGAACATGCCCGGTTACTGGAACGTTGTGAGGGTAAACAACTGGCGGTATGGATGCGGCGGGACC
AGAGAAAAATCACTCAGGGTCAATGCCAGCGCTTCGTTAATACAGATGTAGGTGTTCCACAGGGTAGCCA
GCAGCATCCTGCGATGCAGATCCGGAACATAATGGTGCAGGGCGCTGACTTCCGCGTTTCCAGACTTTAC
GAAACACGGAAACCGAAGACCATTCATGTTGTTGCTCAGGTCGCAGACGTTTTGCAGCAGCAGTCGCTTC
ACGTTCGCTCGCGTATCGGTGATTCATTCTGCTAACCAGTAAGGCAACCCCGCCAGCCTAGCCGGGTCCT
CAACGACAGGAGCACGATCATGCGCACCCGTGGGGCCGCCATGCCGGCGATAATGGCCTGCTTCTCGCCG
AAACGTTTGGTGGCGGGACCAGTGACGAAGGCTTGAGCGAGGGCGTGCAAGATTCCGAATACCGCAAGCG
ACAGGCCGATCATCGTCGCGCTCCAGCGAAAGCGGTCCTCGCCGAAAATGACCCAGAGCGCTGCCGGCAC
CTGTCCTACGAGTTGCATGATAAAGAAGACAGTCATAAGTGCGGCGACGATAGTCATGCCCCGCGCCCAC
CGGAAGGAGCTGACTGGGTTGAAGGCTCTCAAGGGCATCGGTCGAGATCCCGGTGCCTAATGAGTGAGCT
AACTTACATTAATTGCGTTGCGCTCACTGCCCGCTTTCCAGTCGGGAAACCTGTCGTGCCAGCTGCATTA
ATGAATCGGCCAACGCGCGGGGAGAGGCGGTTTGCGTATTGGGCGCCAGGGTGGTTTTTCTTTTCACCAG
TGAGACGGGCAACAGCTGATTGCCCTTCACCGCCTGGCCCTGAGAGAGTTGCAGCAAGCGGTCCACGCTG
GTTTGCCCCAGCAGGCGAAAATCCTGTTTGATGGTGGTTAACGGCGGGATATAACATGAGCTGTCTTCGG
TATCGTCGTATCCCACTACCGAGATATCCGCACCAACGCGCAGCCCGGACTCGGTAATGGCGCGCATTGC
GCCCAGCGCCATCTGATCGTTGGCAACCAGCATCGCAGTGGGAACGATGCCCTCATTCAGCATTTGCATG
GTTTGTTGAAAACCGGACATGGCACTCCAGTCGCCTTCCCGTTCCGCTATCGGCTGAATTTGATTGCGAG
TGAGATATTTATGCCAGCCAGCCAGACGCAGACGCGCCGAGACAGAACTTAATGGGCCCGCTAACAGCGC
GATTTGCTGGTGACCCAATGCGACCAGATGCTCCACGCCCAGTCGCGTACCGTCTTCATGGGAGAAAATA
ATACTGTTGATGGGTGTCTGGTCAGAGACATCAAGAAATAACGCCGGAACATTAGTGCAGGCAGCTTCCA
CAGCAATGGCATCCTGGTCATCCAGCGGATAGTTAATGATCAGCCCACTGACGCGTTGCGCGAGAAGATT
GTGCACCGCCGCTTTACAGGCTTCGACGCCGCTTCGTTCTACCATCGACACCACCACGCTGGCACCCAGT
TGATCGGCGCGAGATTTAATCGCCGCGACAATTTGCGACGGCGCGTGCAGGGCCAGACTGGAGGTGGCAA
CGCCAATCAGCAACGACTGTTTGCCCGCCAGTTGTTGTGCCACGCGGTTGGGAATGTAATTCAGCTCCGC
CATCGCCGCTTCCACTTTTTCCCGCGTTTTCGCAGAAACGTGGCTGGCCTGGTTCACCACGCGGGAAACG
GTCTGATAAGAGACACCGGCATACTCTGCGACATCGTATAACGTTACTGGTTTCACATTCACCACCCTGA
ATTGACTCTCTTCCGGGCGCTATCATGCCATACCGCGAAAGGTTTTGCGCCATTCGATGGTGTCCGGGAT
CTCGACGCTCTCCCTTATGCGACTCCTGCATTAGGAAGCAGCCCAGTAGTAGGTTGAGGCCGTTGAGCAC
CGCCGCCGCAAGGAATGGTGCATGCAAGGAGATGGCGCCCAACAGTCCCCCGGCCACGGGGCCTGCCACC
ATACCCACGCCGAAACAAGCGCTCATGAGCCCGAAGTGGCGAGCCCGATCTTCCCCATCGGTGATGTCGG
CGATATAGGCGCCAGCAACCGCACCTGTGGCGCCGGTGATGCCGGCCACGATGCGTCCGGCGTAGAGGAT
CGAGATCTCGATCCCGCGAAATTAATACGACTCACTATAGGGGAATTGTGAGCGGATAACAATTCCCCTC
TAGAAATAATTTTGTTTAACTTTAAGAAGGAGATATACCATGAAAGAAATTTTGGCTGTAGTTGAAGCCG
TATCCAATGAAAAGGCGCTACCTCGCGAGAAGATTTTCGAAGCATTGGAAAGCGCGCTGGCGACAGCAAC
AAAGAAAAAATATGAACAAGAGATCGACGTCCGCGTACAGATCGATCGCAAAAGCGGTGATTTTGACACT
TTCCGTCGCTGGTTAGTTGTTGATGAAGTCACCCAGCCGACCAAGGAAATCACCCTTGAAGCCGCACGTT
ATGAAGATGAAAGCCTGAACCTGGGCGATTACGTTGAAGATCAGATTGAGTCTGTTACCTTTGACCGTAT
CACTACCCAGACGGCAAAACAGGTTATCGTGCAGAAAGTGCGTGAAGCCGAACGTGCGATGGTGGTTGAT
CAGTTCCGTGAACACGAAGGTGAAATCATCACCGGCGTGGTGAAAAAAGTAAACCGCGACAACATCTCTC
TGGATCTGGGCAACAACGCTGAAGCCGTGATCCTGCGCGAAGATATGCTGCCGCGTGAAAACTTCCGCCC
TGGCGACCGCGTTCGTGGCGTGCTCTATTCCGTTCGCCCGGAAGCGCGTGGCGCGCAACTGTTCGTCACT
CGTTCCAAGCCGGAAATGCTGATCGAACTGTTCCGTATTGAAGTGCCAGAAATCGGCGAAGAAGTGATTG
AAATTAAAGCAGCGGCTCGCGATCCGGGTTCTCGTGCGAAAATCGCGGTGAAAACCAACGATAAACGTAT
CGATCCGGTAGGTGCTTGCGTAGGTATGCGTGGCGCGCGTGTTCAGGCGGTGTCTACTGAACTGGGTGGC
GAGCGTATCGATATCGTCCTGTGGGATGATAACCCGGCGCAGTTCGTGATTAACGCAATGGCACCGGCAG
ACGTTGCTTCTATCGTGGTGGATGAAGATAAACACACTATGGACATCGCCGTTGAAGCCGGTAATCTGGC
GCAGGCGATTGGCCGTAACGGTCAGAACGTGCGTCTGGCTTCGCAACTGAGCGGTTGGGAACTCAACGTG
ATGACCGTTGACGACCTGCAAGCTAAGCATCAGGCGGAAGCGCACGCAGCGATCGACACCTTCACCAAAT
ATCTCGACATCGACGAAGACTTCGCGACTGTTCTGGTAGAAGAAGGCTTCTCGACGCTGGAAGAATTGGC
CTATGTGCCGATGAAAGAGCTGTTGGAAATCGAAGGCCTTGATGAGCCGACCGTTGAAGCACTGCGCGAG
CGTGCTAAAAATGCACTGGCCACCATTGCACAGGCCCAGGAAGAAAGCCTCGGTGATAACAAACCGGCTG
ACGATCTGCTGAACCTTGAAGGGGTAGATCGTGATTTGGCATTCAAACTGGCCGCCCGTGGCGTTTGTAC
GCTGGAAGATCTCGCCGAACAGGGCATTGATGATCTGGCTGATATCGAAGGGTTGACCGACGAAAAAGCC
GGAGCACTGATTATGGCTGCCCGTAATATTTGCTGGTTCGGTGACGAAGCGACTAGTGGTTCTGGTCATC
ACCATCACCATCACTCCGCGGGTGAGAATCTTTATTTTCAGGGCGCCATGGCAGTCAAGGTCGCCAGACC
TTGCCGCAAGATTGAGAAGTGGACATACTTGGAACTGAAGGGTTCCAAGGCAAACGAAGGGGTGCCGCAA
GCTATGACCGCTTTTGCCGAATTCTTGAACAGAACGGGCATCCCGATTAACCCCAGGTTCTCGCCGGGCA
TGAGCATGTCAGTTCCAGGGAGCGAAAAAGAGTTCTTTGCCAAAGTGAAGGAACTCATGAGCTCGCACCA
ATTTGTGGTGGTTCTTTTACCCAGAAAGGATGTTGCGATCTACAATATGGTGAAGCGGGCTGCCAAAATC
ACATTTGGCGTTCACACAGTCTGTTGTGTAGCCGAAAAGTTCCTTAGCACTAAGGGGCAGCTGGGGTATT
TTGCCAACGTCGGCCTCAAGGTCAACCTCAAGTTTGGCGGCACCAATCACAATATCAAGACGCCCATTCC
TTTGCTCGCCAAGGGGAAGACGATGGTGGTGGGCTATGATGTCACCCATCCGACCAATCTAGCGGCTGGA
CAATCGCCTGCATCGGCTCCCAGTATTGTCGGCCTGGTCTCAACCATCGACCAACACCTTGGACAATGGC
CTGCAATGGTTTGGAACAACCCGCACGGCCAGGAGTCCATGACGGAACAGTTTACGGACAAGTTCAAGAC
GCGTCTGGAACTATGGCGCAGCAATCCCGCAAACAACCGCAGTCTCCCCGAGAATATCCTGATTTTCCGC
GATGGCGTCTCCGAGGGACAGTTCCAGATGGTCATCAAGGACGAGCTACCCCTGGTTCGCGCCGCCTGCA
AGCTGGTGTATCCAGCTGGCAAGCTACCGCGTATTACGCTGATTGTCTCTGTCAAGCGCCACCAGACTCG
CTTCTTCCCAACGGACCCGAAGCATATTCACTTCAAGTCCAAGAGCCCCAAGGAGGGTACTGTGGTTGAC
CGCGGCGTGACCAACGTCCGCTATTGGGACTTCTTTTTGCAGGCGCACGCGTCGCTCCAGGGCACGGCCC
GCTCGGCTCACTACACAGTTCTGGTGGATGAGATTTTCAGGGCCGACTATGGAAACAAGGCGGCCGACAC
GCTGGAGCAGCTGACGCATGACATGTGTTATCTCTTTGGACGAGCCACCAAGGCTGTCAGTATCTGCCCG
CCTGCGTACTATGCCGACTTGGTGTGCGACCGGGCGCGTATCCATCAGAAGGAGCTCTTTGACGCCCTCG
ATGAAAACGATAGCGTTAAGACCGATGATTTCGCAAGATGGGGTAACTCCGGGGCTGTTCATCCCAACCT
TAGGAACTCCATGTACTATATCTAGGCGGCCGCACTCGAGCACCACCACCACCACCACTGAGATCCGGCT
GCTAACAAAGCCCGAAAGGAAGCTGAGTTGGCTGCTGCCACCGCTGAGCAATAACTAGCATAACCCCTTG
GGGCCTCTAAACGGGTCTTGAGGGGTTTTTTGCTGAAAGGAGGAACTATATCCGGAT
